>Addgene plasmid #167891 | NAX_CAGGS_CAS9_VPR_Hygro | addgene full sequence | sequence record 354104 | Addgene Partial NGS Result
GTGCGGCGGCAGCCAATCAGAGCGGCGCGCTCCGAAAGTTTCCTTTTATGGCGAGGCGGCGGCGGCGGCG
GCCCTATAAAAAGCGAAGCGCGCGGCGGGCGGGAGTCGCTGCGCGCTGCCTTCGCCCCGTGCCCCGCTCC
GCCGCCGCCTCGCGCCGCCCGCCCCGGCTCTGACTGACCGCGTTACTCCCACAGGTGAGCGGGCGGGACG
GCCCTTCTCCTCCGGGCTGTAATTAGCGCTTGGTTTAATGACGGCTTGTTTCTTTTCTGTGGCTGCGTGA
AAGCCTTGAGGGGCTCCGGGAGGGCCCTTTGTGCGGGGGGAGCGGCTCGGGGGGTGCGTGCGTGTGTGTG
TGCGTGGGGAGCGCCGCGTGCGGCTCCGCGCTGCCCGGCGGCTGTGAGCGCTGCGGGCGCGGCGCGGGGC
TTTTTGCGCTCCGCAGTGTGCGCGAGGGGAGCGCGGCCGGGGGCGGTGCCCCGCGGTGCGGGGGGGGCTG
CGAGGGGAACAAAGGCTGCGTGCGGGGTGTGTGCGTGGGGGGGTGAGCAGGGGGTGTGGGCGCGTCGGTC
GGGCTGCAACCCCCCCTGCACCCCCCTCCCCGAGTTGCTGAGCACGGCCCGGCTTCGGGTGCGGGGCTCC
GTACGGGGCGTGGCGCGGGGCTCGCCGTGCCGGGCGGGGGGTGGCGGCAGGTGGGGGTGCCGGGCGGGGC
GGGGCCGCCTCGGGCCGGGGAGGGCTCGGGGGAGGGGCGCGGCGGCCCCCGGAGCGCCGGCGGCTGTCGA
GGCGCGGCGAGCCGCAGCCATTGCCTTTTATGGTAATCGTGCGAGAGGGCGCAGGGACTTCCTTTGTCCC
AAATCTGTGCGGAGCCGAAATCTGGGAGGCGCCGCCGCACCCCCTCTAGCGGGCGCGGGGCGAAGCGGTG
CGGCGCCGGCAGGAAGGAAATGGGCGGGGAGGGCCTTCGTGCGTCGCCGCGCCGCCGTCCCCTTCTCCCT
CTCCAGCCTCGGGGCTGTCCGCGGGGGGACGGCTGCCTTCGGGGGGGACGGGGCAGGGCGGGGTTCGGCT
TCTGGCGTGTGACCGGCGGCTCTAGAGCCTCTGCTAACCATGTTCATGCCTTCTTCTTTTTCCTACAGCT
CCTGGGCAACGTGCTGGTTATTGTGCTGTCTCATCATTTTGGCAAAGAATCTAGATACCCTCGTAAAGGT
CTAGAGCTAGCGGATCGAACCCTTGCCACCATGGACAAGAAGTACTCCATTGGGCTCGATATCGGCACAA
ACAGCGTCGGCTGGGCCGTCATTACGGACGAGTACAAGGTGCCGAGCAAAAAATTCAAAGTTCTGGGCAA
TACCGATCGCCACAGCATAAAGAAGAACCTCATTGGCGCCCTCCTGTTCGACTCCGGGGAGACGGCCGAA
GCCACGCGGCTCAAAAGAACAGCACGGCGCAGATATACCCGCAGAAAGAATCGGATCTGCTACCTGCAGG
AGATCTTTAGTAATGAGATGGCTAAGGTGGATGACTCTTTCTTCCATAGGCTGGAGGAGTCCTTTTTGGT
GGAGGAGGATAAAAAGCACGAGCGCCACCCAATCTTTGGCAATATCGTGGACGAGGTGGCGTACCATGAA
AAGTACCCAACCATATATCATCTGAGGAAGAAGCTTGTAGACAGTACTGATAAGGCTGACTTGCGGTTGA
TCTATCTCGCGCTGGCGCATATGATCAAATTTCGGGGACACTTCCTCATCGAGGGGGACCTGAACCCAGA
CAACAGCGATGTCGACAAACTCTTTATCCAACTGGTTCAGACTTACAATCAGCTTTTCGAAGAGAACCCG
ATCAACGCATCCGGAGTTGACGCCAAAGCAATCCTGAGCGCTAGGCTGTCCAAATCCCGGCGGCTCGAAA
ACCTCATCGCACAGCTCCCTGGGGAGAAGAAGAACGGCCTGTTTGGTAATCTTATCGCCCTGTCACTCGG
GCTGACCCCCAACTTTAAATCTAACTTCGACCTGGCCGAAGATGCCAAGCTTCAACTGAGCAAAGACACC
TACGATGATGATCTCGACAATCTGCTGGCCCAGATCGGCGACCAGTACGCAGACCTTTTTTTAGCGGCAA
AGAACCTGTCAGACGCCATTCTGCTGAGTGATATTCTGCGAGTGAACACGGAGATCACCAAAGCTCCGCT
GAGCGCTAGTATGATCAAGCGCTATGATGAGCACCACCAAGACTTGACTTTGCTGAAGGCCCTTGTCAGA
CAGCAACTGCCTGAGAAGTACAAGGAAATTTTCTTCGATCAGTCTAAAAATGGCTACGCCGGATACATTG
ACGGCGGAGCAAGCCAGGAGGAATTTTACAAATTTATTAAGCCCATCTTGGAAAAAATGGACGGCACCGA
GGAGCTGCTGGTAAAGCTTAACAGAGAAGATCTGTTGCGCAAACAGCGCACTTTCGACAATGGAAGCATC
CCCCACCAGATTCACCTGGGCGAACTGCACGCTATCCTCAGGCGGCAAGAGGATTTCTACCCCTTTTTGA
AAGATAACAGGGAAAAGATTGAGAAAATCCTCACATTTCGGATACCCTACTATGTAGGCCCCCTCGCCCG
GGGAAATTCCAGATTCGCGTGGATGACTCGCAAATCAGAAGAGACCATCACTCCCTGGAACTTCGAGGAA
GTCGTGGATAAGGGGGCCTCTGCCCAGTCCTTCATCGAAAGGATGACTAACTTTGATAAAAATCTGCCTA
ACGAAAAGGTGCTTCCTAAACACTCTCTGCTGTACGAGTACTTCACAGTTTATAACGAGCTCACCAAGGT
CAAATACGTCACAGAAGGGATGAGAAAGCCAGCATTCCTGTCTGGAGAGCAGAAGAAAGCTATCGTGGAC
CTCCTCTTCAAGACGAACCGGAAAGTTACCGTGAAACAGCTCAAAGAAGACTATTTCAAAAAGATTGAAT
GTTTCGACTCTGTTGAAATCAGCGGAGTGGAGGATCGCTTCAACGCATCCCTGGGAACGTATCACGATCT
CCTGAAAATCATTAAAGACAAGGACTTCCTGGACAATGAGGAGAACGAGGACATTCTTGAGGACATTGTC
CTCACCCTTACGTTGTTTGAAGATAGGGAGATGATTGAAGAACGCTTGAAAACTTACGCTCATCTCTTCG
ACGACAAAGTCATGAAACAGCTCAAGAGGCGCCGATATACAGGATGGGGGCGGCTGTCAAGAAAACTGAT
CAATGGGATCCGAGACAAGCAGAGTGGAAAGACAATCCTGGATTTTCTTAAGTCCGATGGATTTGCCAAC
CGGAACTTCATGCAGTTGATCCATGATGACTCTCTCACCTTTAAGGAGGACATCCAGAAAGCACAAGTTT
CTGGCCAGGGGGACAGTCTTCACGAGCACATCGCTAATCTTGCAGGTAGCCCAGCTATCAAAAAGGGAAT
ACTGCAGACCGTTAAGGTCGTGGATGAACTCGTCAAAGTAATGGGAAGGCATAAGCCCGAGAATATCGTT
ATCGAGATGGCCCGAGAGAACCAAACTACCCAGAAGGGACAGAAGAACAGTAGGGAAAGGATGAAGAGGA
TTGAAGAGGGTATAAAAGAACTGGGGTCCCAAATCCTTAAGGAACACCCAGTTGAAAACACCCAGCTTCA
GAATGAGAAGCTCTACCTGTACTACCTGCAGAACGGCAGGGACATGTACGTGGATCAGGAACTGGACATC
AATCGGCTCTCCGACTACGACGTGGATCATATCGTGCCCCAGTCTTTTCTCAAAGATGATTCTATTGATA
ATAAAGTGTTGACAAGATCCGATAAAAATAGAGGGAAGAGTGATAACGTCCCCTCAGAAGAAGTTGTCAA
GAAAATGAAAAATTATTGGCGGCAGCTGCTGAACGCCAAACTGATCACACAACGGAAGTTCGATAATCTG
ACTAAGGCTGAACGAGGTGGCCTGTCTGAGTTGGATAAAGCCGGCTTCATCAAAAGGCAGCTTGTTGAGA
CACGCCAGATCACCAAGCACGTGGCCCAAATTCTCGATTCACGCATGAACACCAAGTACGATGAAAATGA
CAAACTGATTCGAGAGGTGAAAGTTATTACTCTGAAGTCTAAGCTGGTCTCAGATTTCAGAAAGGACTTT
CAGTTTTATAAGGTGAGAGAGATCAACAATTACCACCATGCGCATGATGCCTACCTGAATGCAGTGGTAG
GCACTGCACTTATCAAAAAATATCCCAAGCTTGAATCTGAATTTGTTTACGGAGACTATAAAGTGTACGA
TGTTAGGAAAATGATCGCAAAGTCTGAGCAGGAAATAGGCAAGGCCACCGCTAAGTACTTCTTTTACAGC
AATATTATGAATTTTTTCAAGACCGAGATTACACTGGCCAATGGAGAGATTCGGAAGCGACCACTTATCG
AAACAAACGGAGAAACAGGAGAAATCGTGTGGGACAAGGGTAGGGATTTCGCGACAGTCCGGAAGGTCCT
GTCCATGCCGCAGGTGAACATCGTTAAAAAGACCGAAGTACAGACCGGAGGCTTCTCCAAGGAAAGTATC
CTCCCGAAAAGGAACAGCGACAAGCTGATCGCACGCAAAAAAGATTGGGACCCCAAGAAATACGGCGGAT
TCGATTCTCCTACAGTCGCTTACAGTGTACTGGTTGTGGCCAAAGTGGAGAAAGGGAAGTCTAAAAAACT
CAAAAGCGTCAAGGAACTGCTGGGCATCACAATCATGGAGCGATCAAGCTTCGAAAAAAACCCCATCGAC
TTTCTCGAGGCGAAAGGATATAAAGAGGTCAAAAAAGACCTCATCATTAAGCTTCCCAAGTACTCTCTCT
TTGAGCTTGAAAACGGCCGGAAACGAATGCTCGCTAGTGCGGGCGAGCTGCAGAAAGGTAACGAGCTGGC
ACTGCCCTCTAAATACGTTAATTTCTTGTATCTGGCCAGCCACTATGAAAAGCTCAAAGGGTCTCCCGAA
GATAATGAGCAGAAGCAGCTGTTCGTGGAACAACACAAACACTACCTTGATGAGATCATCGAGCAAATAA
GCGAATTCTCCAAAAGAGTGATCCTCGCCGACGCTAACCTCGATAAGGTGCTTTCTGCTTACAATAAGCA
CAGGGATAAGCCCATCAGGGAGCAGGCAGAAAACATTATCCACTTGTTTACTCTGACCAACTTGGGCGCG
CCTGCAGCCTTCAAGTACTTCGACACCACCATAGACAGAAAGCGGTACACCTCTACAAAGGAGGTCCTGG
ACGCCACACTGATTCATCAGTCAATTACGGGGCTCTATGAAACAAGAATCGACCTCTCTCAGCTCGGTGG
AGACAGCAGGGCTGACCCCAAGAAGAAGAGGAAGGTGTCGCCAGGGATCCGTCGACTTGACGCGTTAATA
TCAACAAGTTTGTACAAAAAAGCAGGCTACAAAGAGGCCAGCGGTTCCGGACGGGCTGACGCATTGGACG
ATTTTGATCTGGATATGCTGGGAAGTGACGCCCTCGATGATTTTGACCTTGACATGCTTGGTTCGGATGC
CCTTGATGACTTTGACCTCGACATGCTCGGCAGTGACGCCCTTGATGATTTCGACCTGGACATGCTGATT
AACTCTAGAAGTTCCGGATCTCCGAAAAAGAAACGCAAAGTTGGTAGCCAGTACCTGCCCGACACCGACG
ACCGGCACCGGATCGAGGAAAAGCGGAAGCGGACCTACGAGACATTCAAGAGCATCATGAAGAAGTCCCC
CTTCAGCGGCCCCACCGACCCTAGACCTCCACCTAGAAGAATCGCCGTGCCCAGCAGATCCAGCGCCAGC
GTGCCAAAACCTGCCCCCCAGCCTTACCCCTTCACCAGCAGCCTGAGCACCATCAACTACGACGAGTTCC
CTACCATGGTGTTCCCCAGCGGCCAGATCTCTCAGGCCTCTGCTCTGGCTCCAGCCCCTCCTCAGGTGCT
GCCTCAGGCTCCTGCTCCTGCACCAGCTCCAGCCATGGTGTCTGCACTGGCTCAGGCACCAGCACCCGTG
CCTGTGCTGGCTCCTGGACCTCCACAGGCTGTGGCTCCACCAGCCCCTAAACCTACACAGGCCGGCGAGG
GCACACTGTCTGAAGCTCTGCTGCAGCTGCAGTTCGACGACGAGGATCTGGGAGCCCTGCTGGGAAACAG
CACCGATCCTGCCGTGTTCACCGACCTGGCCAGCGTGGACAACAGCGAGTTCCAGCAGCTGCTGAACCAG
GGCATCCCTGTGGCCCCTCACACCACCGAGCCCATGCTGATGGAATACCCCGAGGCCATCACCCGGCTCG
TGACAGGCGCTCAGAGGCCTCCTGATCCAGCTCCTGCCCCTCTGGGAGCACCAGGCCTGCCTAATGGACT
GCTGTCTGGCGACGAGGACTTCAGCTCTATCGCCGATATGGATTTCTCAGCCTTGCTGGGCTCTGGCAGC
GGCAGCCGGGATTCCAGGGAAGGGATGTTTTTGCCGAAGCCTGAGGCCGGCTCCGCTATTAGTGACGTGT
TTGAGGGCCGCGAGGTGTGCCAGCCAAAACGAATCCGGCCATTTCATCCTCCAGGAAGTCCATGGGCCAA
CCGCCCACTCCCCGCCAGCCTCGCACCAACACCAACCGGTCCAGTACATGAGCCAGTCGGGTCACTGACC
CCGGCACCAGTCCCTCAGCCACTGGATCCAGCGCCCGCAGTGACTCCCGAGGCCAGTCACCTGTTGGAGG
ATCCCGATGAAGAGACGAGCCAGGCTGTCAAAGCCCTTCGGGAGATGGCCGATACTGTGATTCCCCAGAA
GGAAGAGGCTGCAATCTGTGGCCAAATGGACCTTTCCCATCCGCCCCCAAGGGGCCATCTGGATGAGCTG
ACAACCACACTTGAGTCCATGACCGAGGATCTGAACCTGGACTCACCCCTGACCCCGGAATTGAACGAGA
TTCTGGATACCTTCCTGAACGACGAGTGCCTCTTGCATGCCATGCATATCAGCACAGGACTGTCCATCTT
CGACACATCTCTGTTTTGAGTTTAAACGGGGGAGGCTAACTGAAACACGGAAGGAGACAATACCGGAAGG
AACCCGCGCTATGACGGCAATAAAAAGACAGAATAAAACGCACGGGTGTTGGGTCGTTTGTTCATAAACG
CGGGGTTCGGTCCCAGGGCTGGCACTCTGTCGATACCCCACCGAGACCCCATTGGGGCCAATACGCCCGC
GTTTCTTCCTTTTCCCCACCCCACCCCCCAAGTTCGGGTGAAGGCCCAGGGCTCGCAGCCAACGTCGGGG
CGGCAGGCCCTGCCATAGCAGATCTGCGAAATCGGATCCGCTGCCGCACTGATTCTAGCTGCAGAGGCTC
CGGTGCCCGTCAGTGGGCAGAGCGCACATCGCCCACAGTCCCCGAGAAGTTGGGGGGAGGGGTCGGCAAT
TGAACCGGTGCCTAGAGAAGGTGGCGCGGGGTAAACTGGGAAAGTGATGTCGCGTACTGGCTCCGCCTTT
TTCCCGAGGGTGGGGGAGAACCGTATATAAGTGCAGTAGTCGCCGTGAACGTTCTTTTTCGCAACAGGTT
TGCCGCCAGAACACAGGATCCTCGAGCCACCATGGATAGATCCGGAAAGCCTGAACTCACCGCGACGTCT
GTCGAGAAGTTTCTGATCGAAAAGTTCGACAGCGTTTCCGACCTGATGCAGCTCTCGGAGGGCGAAGAAT
CTCGTGCTTTCAGCTTCGATGTAGGAGGGCGTGGATATGTCCTGCGGGTAAATAGCTGCGCCGATGGTTT
CTACAAAGATCGTTATGTTTATCGGCACTTTGCATCGGCCGCGCTCCCGATTCCGGAAGTGCTTGACATT
GGGGAATTCAGCGAGAGCCTGACCTATTGCATCTCCCGCCGTGCACAGGGTGTCACGTTGCAAGACCTGC
CTGAAACCGAACTGCCCGCTGTTCTGCAGCCGGTCGCGGAGGCCATGGATGCGATCGCTGCGGCCGATCT
TAGCCAGACGAGCGGGTTCGGCCCATTCGGACCGCAAGGAATCGGTCAATACACTACATGGCGTGATTTC
ATATGCGCGATTGCTGATCCCCATGTGTATCACTGGCAAACTGTGATGGACGACACCGTCAGTGCGTCCG
TCGCGCAGGCTCTCGATGAGCTGATGCTTTGGGCCGAGGACTGCCCCGAAGTCCGGCACCTCGTGCACGC
GGATTTCGGCTCCAACAATGTCCTGACGGACAATGGCCGCATAACAGCGGTCATTGACTGGAGCGAGGCG
ATGTTCGGGGATTCCCAATACGAGGTCGCCAACATCTTCTTCTGGAGGCCGTGGTTGGCTTGTATGGAGC
AGCAGACGCGCTACTTCGAGCGGAGGCATCCGGAGCTTGCAGGATCGCCGCGGCTCCGGGCGTATATGCT
CCGCATTGGTCTTGACCAACTCTATCAGAGCTTGGTTGACGGCAATTTCGATGATGCAGCTTGGGCGCAG
GGTCGATGCGACGCAATCGTCCGATCCGGAGCCGGGACTGTCGGGCGTACACAAATCGCCCGCAGAAGCG
CGGCCGTCTGGACCGATGGCTGTGTAGAAGTACTCGCCGATAGTGGAAACCGACGCCCCAGCACTCGTCC
GAGGGCAAAGGAATAGGTTAACTTGTTTATTGCAGCTTATAATGGTTACAAATAAAGCAATAGCATCACA
AATTTCACAAATAAAGCATTTTTTTCACTGCATTCTAGTTGTGGTTTGTCCAAACTCATCAATGTATCTT
ATCATGTCTGGAATTGACTCAAATGATGTCAATTAGTCTATCAGAAGCTCATCTGGTCTCCCTTCCGGGG
GACAAGACATCCCTGTTTAATATTTAAACAGCAGTGTTCCCAAACTGGGTTCTTATATCCCTTGCTCTGG
TCAACCAGGTTGCAGGGTTTCCTGTCCTCACAGGAACGAAGTCCCTAAAGAAACAGTGGCAGCCAGGTTT
AGCCCCGGAATTGACTGGATTCCTTTTTTAGGGCCCATTGGTATGGCTTTTTCCCCGTATCCCCCCAGGT
GTCTGCAGGCTCAAAGAGCAGCGAGAAGCGTTCAGAGGAAAGCGATCCCGTGCCACCTTCCCCGTGCCCG
GGCTGTCCCCGCACGCTGCCGGCTCGGGGATGCGGGGGGAGCGCCGGACCGGAGCGGAGCCCCGGGCGGC
TCGCTGCTGCCCCCTAGCGGGGGAGGGACGTAATTACATCCCTGGGGGCTTTGGGGGGGGGCTGTCCCTG
ATATCTATAACAAGAAAATATATATATAATAAGTTATCACGTAAGTAGAACATGAAATAACAATATAATT
ATCGTATGAGTTAAATCTTAAAAGTCACGTAAAAGATAATCATGCGTCATTTTGACTCACGCGGTCGTTA
TAGTTCAAAATCAGTGACACTTACCGCATTGACAAGCACGCCTCACGGGAGCTCCAAGCGGCGACTGAGA
TGTCCTAAATGCACAGCGACGGATTCGCGCTATTTAGAAAGAGAGAGCAATATTTCAAGAATGCATGCGT
CAATTTTACGCAGACTATCTTTCTAGGGTTAATCTAGCTGCATCAGGATCATATCGTCGGGTCTTTTTTC
CGGCTCAGTCATCGCCCAAGCTGGCGCTATCTGGGCATCGGGGAGGAAGAAGCCCGTGCCTTTTCCCGCG
AGGTTGAAGCGGCATGGAAAGAGTTTGCCGAGGATGACTGCTGCTGCATTGACGTTGAGCGAAAACGCAC
GTTTACCATGATGATTCGGGAAGGTGTGGCCATGCACGCCTTTAACGGTGAACTGTTCGTTCAGGCCACC
TGGGATACCAGTTCGTCGCGGCTTTTCCGGACACAGTTCCGGATGGTCAGCCCGAAGCGCATCAGCAACC
CGAACAATACCGGCGACAGCCGGAACTGCCGTGCCGGTGTGCAGATTAATGACAGCGGTGCGGCGCTGGG
ATATTACGTCAGCGAGGACGGGTATCCTGGCTGGATGCCGCAGAAATGGACATGGATACCCCGTGAGTTA
CCCGGCGGGCGCGCTTGGCGTAATCATGGTCATAGCTGTTTCCTGTGTGAAATTGTTATCCGCTCACAAT
TCCACACAACATACGAGCCGGAAGCATAAAGTGTAAAGCCTGGGGTGCCTAATGAGTGAGCTAACTCACA
TTAATTGCGTTGCGCTCACTGCCCGCTTTCCAGTCGGGAAACCTGTCGTGCCAGCTGCATTAATGAATCG
GCCAACGCGCGGGGAGAGGCGGTTTGCGTATTGGGCGCTCTTCCGCTTCCTCGCTCACTGACTCGCTGCG
CTCGGTCGTTCGGCTGCGGCGAGCGGTATCAGCTCACTCAAAGGCGGTAATACGGTTATCCACAGAATCA
GGGGATAACGCAGGAAAGAACATGTGAGCAAAAGGCCAGCAAAAGGCCAGGAACCGTAAAAAGGCCGCGT
TGCTGGCGTTTTTCCATAGGCTCCGCCCCCCTGACGAGCATCACAAAAATCGACGCTCAAGTCAGAGGTG
GCGAAACCCGACAGGACTATAAAGATACCAGGCGTTTCCCCCTGGAAGCTCCCTCGTGCGCTCTCCTGTT
CCGACCCTGCCGCTTACCGGATACCTGTCCGCCTTTCTCCCTTCGGGAAGCGTGGCGCTTTCTCATAGCT
CACGCTGTAGGTATCTCAGTTCGGTGTAGGTCGTTCGCTCCAAGCTGGGCTGTGTGCACGAACCCCCCGT
TCAGCCCGACCGCTGCGCCTTATCCGGTAACTATCGTCTTGAGTCCAACCCGGTAAGACACGACTTATCG
CCACTGGCAGCAGCCACTGGTAACAGGATTAGCAGAGCGAGGTATGTAGGCGGTGCTACAGAGTTCTTGA
AGTGGTGGCCTAACTACGGCTACACTAGAAGAACAGTATTTGGTATCTGCGCTCTGCTGAAGCCAGTTAC
CTTCGGAAAAAGAGTTGGTAGCTCTTGATCCGGCAAACAAACCACCGCTGGTAGCGGTGGTTTTTTTGTT
TGCAAGCAGCAGATTACGCGCAGAAAAAAAGGATCTCAAGAAGATCCTTTGATCTTTTCTACGGGGTCTG
ACGCTCAGTGGAACGAAAACTCACGTTAAGGGATTTTGGTCATGAGATTATCAAAAAGGATCTTCACCTA
GATCCTTTTAAATTAAAAATGAAGTTTTAAATCAATCTAAAGTATATATGAGTAAACTTGGTCTGACAGT
TACCAATGCTTAATCAGTGAGGCACCTATCTCAGCGATCTGTCTATTTCGTTCATCCATAGTTGCCTGAC
TCCCCGTCGTGTAGATAACTACGATACGGGAGGGCTTACCATCTGGCCCCAGTGCTGCAATGATACCGCG
AGACCCACGCTCACCGGCTCCAGATTTATCAGCAATAAACCAGCCAGCCGGAAGGGCCGAGCGCAGAAGT
GGTCCTGCAACTTTATCCGCCTCCATCCAGTCTATTAATTGTTGCCGGGAAGCTAGAGTAAGTAGTTCGC
CAGTTAATAGTTTGCGCAACGTTGTTGCCATTGCTACAGGCATCGTGGTGTCACGCTCGTCGTTTGGTAT
GGCTTCATTCAGCTCCGGTTCCCAACGATCAAGGCGAGTTACATGATCCCCCATGTTGTGCAAAAAAGCG
GTTAGCTCCTTCGGTCCTCCGATCGTTGTCAGAAGTAAGTTGGCCGCAGTGTTATCACTCATGGTTATGG
CAGCACTGCATAATTCTCTTACTGTCATGCCATCCGTAAGATGCTTTTCTGTGACTGGTGAGTACTCAAC
CAAGTCATTCTGAGAATAGTGTATGCGGCGACCGAGTTGCTCTTGCCCGGCGTCAATACGGGATAATACC
GCGCCACATAGCAGAACTTTAAAAGTGCTCATCATTGGAAAACGTTCTTCGGGGCGAAAACTCTCAAGGA
TCTTACCGCTGTTGAGATCCAGTTCGATGTAACCCACTCGTGCACCCAACTGATCTTCAGCATCTTTTAC
TTTCACCAGCGTTTCTGGGTGAGCAAAAACAGGAAGGCAAAATGCCGCAAAAAAGGGAATAAGGGCGACA
CGGAAATGTTGAATACTCATACTCTTCCTTTTTCAATATTATTGAAGCATTTATCAGGGTTATTGTCTCA
TGAGCGGATACATATTTGAATGTATTTAGAAAAATAAACAAATAGGGGTTCCGCGCACATTTCCCCGAAA
AGTGCCACCTAAATTGTAAGCGTTAATATTTTGTTAAAATTCGCGTTAAATTTTTGTTAAATCAGCTCAT
TTTTTAACCAATAGGCCGAAATCGGCAAAATCCCTTATAAATCAAAAGAATAGACCGAGATAGGGT
[37 nt withheld, positions 12317-12353]
AAAGAACGTGGACTCCAACGTCAAAGG
[49 nt withheld, positions 12381-12429]
T
[91 nt withheld, positions 12431-12521]
G
[124 nt withheld, positions 12523-12646]
CCCATTCGCCATTCAGGCTGCGCAACTGTTGGGAAGGGCGATCGGTGCGGGCCTCTTCGCTATTACGCCA
GCTGGCGAAAGGGGGATGTGCTGCAAGGCGATTAAGTTGGGTAACGCCAGGGTTTTCCCAGTCACGACGT
TGTAAAACGACGGCCAGTGAGCGCGCCTCGTTCATTCACGTTTTTGAACCCGTGGAGGACGGGCAGACTC
GCGGTGCAAATGTGTTTTACAGCGTGATGGAGCAGATGAAGATGCTCGACACGCTGCAGAACACGCAGCT
AGATTAACCCTAGAAAGATAATCATATTGTGACGTACGTTAAAGATAATCATGTGTAAAATTGACGCATG
TGTTTTATCGGTCTGTATATCGAGGTTTATTTATTAATTTGAATAGATATTAAGTTTTATTATATTTACA
CTTACATACTAATAATAAATTCAACAAACAATTTATTTATGTTTATTTATTTATTAAAAAAAACAAAAAC
TCAAAATTTCTTCTATAAAGTAACAAAACTTTTATGAGGGACAGCCCCCCCCCAAAGCCCCCAGGGATGT
AATTACGTCCCTCCCCCGCTAGGGGGCAGCAGCGAGCCGCCCGGGGCTCCGCTCCGGTCCGGCGCTCCCC
CCGCATCCCCGAGCCGGCAGCGTGCGGGGACAGCCCGGGCACGGGGAAGGTGGCACGGGATCGCTTTCCT
CTGAACGCTTCTCGCTGCTCTTTGAGCCTGCAGACACCTGGGGGGATACGGGGAAAAGGCCTCCACGGCC
GACATTGATTATTGACTAGTTATTAATAGTAATCAATTACGGGGTCATTAGTTCATAGCCCATATATGGA
GTTCCGCGTTACATAACTTACGGTAAATGGCCCGCCTGGCTGACCGCCCAACGACCCCCGCCCATTGACG
TCAATAATGACGTATGTTCCCATAGTAACGCCAATAGGGACTTTCCATTGACGTCAATGGGTGGAGTATT
TACGGTAAACTGCCCACTTGGCAGTACATCAAGTGTATCATATGCCAAGTACGCCCCCTATTGACGTCAA
TGACGGTAAATGGCCCGCCTGGCATTATGCCCAGTACATGACCTTATGGGACTTTCCTACTTGGCAGTAC
ATCTACGTATTAGTCATCGCTATTACCATGGTCGAGGTGAGCCCCACGTTCTGCTTCACTCTCCCCATCT
CCCCCCCCTCCCCACCCCCAATTTTGTATTTATTTATTTTTTAATTATTTTGTGCAGCGATGGGGGCGGG
GGG
Features (pLannotate 1.2.2; 24 found; start..end, strand, type, name):
    102..1118    +  intron         chimeric intron: chimera between introns from chicken β-actin and rabbit β-globin
   1221..5324    +  CDS            cas9: CAS9_STRP1 - Also known as csn1 From Streptococcus pyogenes serotype M1.
   5394..5418    +  protein_bind   attB1: mutant version of attB; recombination site for the Gateway® BP reaction BP Clonase™
   5649..6428    +  CDS            RELA (fragment): TF65_HUMAN - Also known as NFKB3. Experimental evidence at protein level: Swiss-Prot protein existence level 1. NF-kappa-B is a pleiotropic transcription factor present in almost all cell types and is the endpoint of a series of signal transduction events that are initiated by a vast array of stimuli related to many biological processes such as inflammation, immunity, differentiation, cell growth, tumorigenesis and apoptosis. NF-kappa-B is a homo- or heterodimeric complex formed by the Rel-like domain- containing proteins RELA/p65, RELB, NFKB1/p105, NFKB1/p50, REL and NFKB2/p52. The heterodime
   6447..7016    +  CDS            Rta AD: transcriptional activation domain from the human herpesvirus 4 (Epstein-Barr virus) replication and transcription activator Rta/BRLF1 (Hardwick et al., 1992; Chavez et al., 2015)
   7085..7133    +  polyA_signal   HSV TK poly(A) signal: herpes simplex virus thymidine kinase polyadenylation signal (Cole and Stacy, 1985)
   7365..7576    +  promoter       EF-1α core promoter: core promoter for human elongation factor EF-1α
   7606..8626    +  CDS            HygR (fragment): aminoglycoside phosphotransferase from E. coli; aph(4)-Ia; confers resistance to hygromycin
   8630..8751    +  polyA_signal   SV40 poly(A) signal: SV40 polyadenylation signal
   8769..8861    +  ncRNA          G-CSF SLDE: Accession: RF00183 - G-CSF factor stem-loop destabilising element (SLDE)
   9558..10025   +  CDS            B (fragment): PORTL_LAMBD - Experimental evidence at protein level: Swiss-Prot protein existence level 1. Forms the portal vertex of the capsid (PubMed:6228056, PubMed:6232391). This portal plays critical roles in head assembly, genome packaging, neck/tail attachment, and genome ejection (Probable). The portal protein multimerizes as a single ring-shaped homododecamer arranged around a central channel (PubMed:6232391). Binds to the terminase subunits to form the packaging machine (PubMed:7799432). From Escherichia phage lambda (Bacteriophage lambda).
  10061..10083   -  protein_bind   lac operator (fragment): The lac repressor binds to the lac operator to inhibit transcription in E. coli. This inhibition can be relieved by adding lactose or isopropyl-β-D-thiogalactopyranoside (IPTG). lac repressor encoded by lacI
  10087..10117   -  promoter       lac promoter: promoter for the E. coli lac operon
  10132..10153   -  protein_bind   CAP binding site: CAP binding activates transcription in the presence of cAMP. E. coli catabolite activator protein
  10166..10258   -  CDS            lacI (fragment): lac repressor; lacI; The lac repressor binds to the lac operator to inhibit transcription in E. coli. This inhibition can be relieved by adding lactose or isopropyl-β-D-thiogalactopyranoside (IPTG).
  10441..11029   -  rep_origin     ori: high-copy-number ColE1/pMB1/pBR322/pUC origin of replication
  11200..12060   -  CDS            AmpR: β-lactamase; bla; confers resistance to ampicillin, carbenicillin, and related antibiotics
  12061..12165   -  promoter       AmpR promoter: bla
  12218..12646   -  rep_origin     f1 ori (sequence partly withheld): f1 bacteriophage origin of replication; arrow indicates direction of (+) strand synthesis
  12651..12806   -  CDS            lacZα (fragment): LacZα fragment of β-galactosidase; lacZ fragment
  12808..12927   +  CDS            B (fragment): PORTL_LAMBD - Experimental evidence at protein level: Swiss-Prot protein existence level 1. Forms the portal vertex of the capsid (PubMed:6228056, PubMed:6232391). This portal plays critical roles in head assembly, genome packaging, neck/tail attachment, and genome ejection (Probable). The portal protein multimerizes as a single ring-shaped homododecamer arranged around a central channel (PubMed:6232391). Binds to the terminase subunits to form the packaging machine (PubMed:7799432). From Escherichia phage lambda (Bacteriophage lambda).
  13417..13796   +  enhancer       CMV enhancer: human cytomegalovirus immediate early enhancer
  13798..1       +  promoter       chicken β-actin promoter (fragment) (across the origin): contains a 21-bp deletion relative to the standard chicken β-actin promoter
  13909..101     +  promoter       chicken β-actin promoter (fragment) (across the origin): contains a 21-bp deletion relative to the standard chicken β-actin promoter
