[The description below was written by a language model from this plasmid's Addgene catalogue record and pLannotate feature annotations shown in this document.]
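Description:
NAX_CAGGS_CAS9_VPR_Hygro is a roughly 13.9 kb CRISPR plasmid built on the pB-CAGGS backbone and described as PiggyBac compatible, meaning its mammalian cassettes are intended to be mobilised into the host genome by PiggyBac transposase for stable expression. The automated feature table does not annotate the transposon terminal repeats, so their positions cannot be read from the record. In bacteria the plasmid replicates from a high-copy ColE1/pUC-type origin and is selected with ampicillin through the β-lactamase gene. An f1 origin, lac promoter/operator remnants, lacZα and lacI fragments, and short stretches matching a phage lambda gene are backbone carry-over with no apparent role in the payload.

The payload is a synthetic Cas9-VPR fusion driven by the CAGGS promoter, which combines the CMV immediate-early enhancer, the chicken β-actin promoter and a chimeric β-actin/β-globin intron to give strong, broad expression in mammalian cells. The Streptococcus pyogenes Cas9 coding sequence is followed by an attB1 Gateway scar and then by activation domains. A human RELA (p65) fragment and the Epstein-Barr virus Rta activation domain are annotated, while the VP64 portion implied by the VPR name is not separately called. The transcript ends at an HSV TK polyadenylation signal. VPR is a tripartite transcriptional activator used to switch on genes targeted by guide RNAs, typically fused to nuclease-dead Cas9. The record names the insert only as Cas9-VPR and does not state its nuclease status. A second cassette, with an EF-1α core promoter driving a hygromycin resistance gene and an SV40 polyadenylation signal, allows selection of stably integrated cells. No guide RNA cassette is annotated, so guides would be supplied separately.
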