Addgene plasmid #167891: NAX_CAGGS_CAS9_VPR_Hygro
Purpose: PiggyBac compatible plasmid expressing Cas9-VPR
Depositing lab: Alejandro Chavez & Nan Cher Yeo. Depositing organization: Columbia University. Publication: Generation and application of a versatile CRISPR toolkit for mammalian cell engineering. Nghi Dang , Alissa Lance-Byrne, Angela Tung, Xiaoge Guo, Ryan J Cecchi, Joanna Buchthal, Alejandro Chavez, Nan Cher Yeo. Synthetic Biology, Volume 6, Issue 1, 2021 10.1093/synbio/ysab033.
Backbone
  Vector backbone: pB-CAGGS
  Vector type: CRISPR
  Selectable markers: Hygromycin
Growth in bacteria
  Bacterial resistance: Ampicillin, 100 μg/mL
  Growth temperature: 30°C
  Growth strain: NEB Stable
  Copy number: High Copy
Gene/Insert
  Gene/Insert name: Cas9-VPR
  Species: Synthetic
  Cloning method: Gibson Cloning
Terms and licenses: Academic/Nonprofit Terms; Industry Terms: Not Available to Industry
How to cite: NAX_CAGGS_CAS9_VPR_Hygro was a gift from Alejandro Chavez & Nan Cher Yeo (Addgene plasmid # 167891 ; http://n2t.net/addgene:167891 ; RRID:Addgene_167891)
